>Addgene plasmid #19938 | pcDNA3-HA-CUL1 L756A/I757A | addgene partial sequence | sequence record 26164 | 19938 with CMV-F
GAGCTCTCTGGCTAACTAGAGAACCCACTGCTTACTGGCTTATCGAAATTAATACGACTCACTATAGGGA
GACCCAAGCTTGGTACCGAGCTCGGATCCACTAGTAACGGCCGCCAGTGTGCTGGAATTCATGTACCCAT
ACGATGTTCCTGACTATGCGGGCTATCCCTATGACCTCCCGGACTATGCAGGGCCCATGGCGTCAACCCG
GAGCCAGAACCCCCACGGCCTGAAGCAGATTGGCCTGGACCAGATCTGGGACGACCTCAGAGCCGGCATC
CAGCAGGTGTACACACGGCAGAGCATGGCCAAGTCCAGATATATGGAGCTCTACACTCATGTTTATAACT
ACTGTACTAGTGTTCACCAGTCAAACCAAGCACGAGGAGCTGGAGTTCCTCCTTCTAAGTCGAAAAAGGG
GCAGACACCTGGAGGAGCTCAGTTTGTTGGCCTGGAATTATATAAACGACTTAAGGAATTTTTGAAGAAT
TACTTGACAAATCTTCTTAAGGATGGAGAAGATTTGATGGATGAGAGTGTACTGAAATTCTACACTCAAC
AATGGGAAGATTATCGATTTTCAAGCAAAGTGCTGAATGGAATTTGTGCCTACCTCAATAGACATTGGGT
TCGCCGTGAATGTGACGAAGGACGAAAAGGAATATATGAAATCTATTCGCTTGCATTGGTGACTTG
