>Addgene plasmid #19938 | pcDNA3-HA-CUL1 L756A/I757A | addgene partial sequence | sequence record 26165 | hCul1-F 5'-accgaacagaagcaggaaca-3'
CAACTCGAGGAAGACGCAAACTACTGATTCAGGCGGCCATCGTGAGAATCATGAAGATGAGGAAGGTTCT
GAAACACCAGCAGTTACTTGGCGAGGTCCTCACTCAGCTGTCCTCCAGGTTCAAACCTCGAGTCCCTGTG
ATCAAGAAATGCATTGACATTGCTGCAGAGAAAGAATATTTGGAGCGAGTGGATGGTGAAAAGGACACCT
ACAGTTACTTGGCTTAACCCTTCTGGATCCAGATCTGTGGAATGTGTGTCAGTTAGGGTGTGGAAAGTCC
CCAGGCTCCCCAGCAGGCAGAAGTATGCAAAGCATGCATCTCAATTAGTCAGCAACCAGGTGTGGAAAGT
CCCCAGGCTCCCCAGCAGGCAGAAGTATGCAAAGCATGCATCTCAATTAGTCAGCAACCATAGTCCCGCC
CCTAACTCCGCCCATCCCGCCCCTAACTCCGCCCAGTTCCGCCCATTCTCCGCCCCATGGCTGACTAATT
TTTTTTATTTATGCAGAGGCCGAGGCCGCCTCTGCCTCTGAGCTATTCCAGAAGTAGTGAGGAGGCTTTT
TTGGAGGCCTAGGCTTTTGCAAAAAGCTCCCGGGAGCTTGTATATCCATTTTCGGATCTGATCAAGAGAC
AGGATGAGGATCGTTTCGCATGATTGAACAAGATGGATTGCACGCAGGTTCTCCCGCCNCCTNGGGTGGA
NAGNCTATTCGGCTATGACTGGGCACAACAGACAATCGGCTGCTCTGATGCCGCCGTGTTCCGGGCTGTC
AGCGCAGGGGCGCCNGGTTCTTTTTGTCAGACCGACTGTCCGGTGCCNTGATGAACTGCAGGACAAG
