[The description below was written by a language model from this plasmid's Addgene catalogue record.]
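Description:
pcDNA3-HA-CUL1 L756A/I757A is a mammalian expression plasmid built on pcDNA3-HA, an HA-tagged derivative of the Invitrogen pcDNA3 backbone (about 5.4 kb without insert). It is propagated in E. coli as a high-copy plasmid under ampicillin selection, and it carries a G418 selectable marker for selecting transfected mammalian cells. The record does not list the promoter or other backbone features. pcDNA3-family vectors generally drive the insert from the CMV immediate-early promoter, and the use of T7 and SP6 sequencing primers fits the phage promoter sites that flank the cloning region in this backbone.

The insert, roughly 2.26 kb and cloned by restriction enzyme methods, encodes human cullin 1 (CUL1), the scaffold subunit of SCF-type cullin-RING ubiquitin ligases. Two adjacent hydrophobic residues near the C-terminus, Leu756 and Ile757, are both changed to alanine. The protein is expressed with an N-terminal double HA tag (HA2) supplied by the backbone, so it can be detected or immunoprecipitated with anti-HA antibodies and distinguished from endogenous CUL1.

The associated study examined how the CUL1 C-terminal sequence and the RING partner ROC1 contribute to nuclear accumulation, NEDD8 modification and ubiquitin ligase activity of CUL1. This construct therefore serves as a C-terminal point mutant to compare with wild-type HA-CUL1 in transfected mammalian cells, for example in assays of localisation, neddylation, partner binding or ligase function. The record does not state the specific phenotype of this mutant.
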