Addgene plasmid #19938: pcDNA3-HA-CUL1 L756A/I757A
Depositing lab: Yue Xiong. Depositing organization: University of North Carolina at Chapel Hill. Publication: The CUL1 C-terminal sequence and ROC1 are required for efficient nuclear accumulation, NEDD8 modification, and ubiquitin ligase activity of CUL1. Furukawa M, Zhang Y, McCarville J, Ohta T, Xiong Y. Mol Cell Biol. 2000 Nov . 20(21):8185-97. 10.1128/MCB.20.21.8185-8197.2000 PubMed 11027288.
Backbone
  Vector backbone: pcDNA3-HA
  Backbone manufacturer: Invitrogen
  Backbone size w/o insert (bp): 5400
  Vector type: Mammalian Expression
  Selectable markers: G418
Growth in bacteria
  Bacterial resistance: Ampicillin, 100 μg/mL
  Growth temperature: 37°C
  Growth strain: DH5alpha
  Copy number: High Copy
Gene/Insert
  Gene/Insert name: cullin 1 L756A/I757A (alt name: CUL1)
  Species: H. sapiens (human)
  Insert size (bp): 2260
  Mutation: Mutation of two adjacent hydrophobic residues, Leu756 and Ile757
  GenBank ID: NP_003583
  Entrez Gene: CUL1
  Tag / fusion protein: HA2 (N terminal on backbone)
  Cloning method: Restriction Enzyme
  Sequencing primers: 5′ T7; 3′ SP6
Terms and licenses: Academic/Nonprofit Terms; Industry Terms: Not Available to Industry
How to cite: pcDNA3-HA-CUL1 L756A/I757A was a gift from Yue Xiong (Addgene plasmid # 19938 ; http://n2t.net/addgene:19938 ; RRID:Addgene_19938)
